Addgene plasmid #223762: pETDuet1_6xHis-TEV-mCherry-ATG13 IDR (191-517aa)
Purpose: Expression of recombinant protein for purification
Depositing lab: Sascha Martens. Depositing organization: University of Vienna. Publication: Reconstitution of BNIP3/NIX-mitophagy initiation reveals hierarchical flexibility of the autophagy machinery. Adriaenssens E, Schaar S, Cook ASI, Stuke JFM, Sawa-Makarska J, Nguyen TN, Ren X, Schuschnig M, Romanov J, Khuu G, Uoselis L, Lazarou M, Hummer G, Hurley JH, Martens S. Nat Cell Biol. 2025 Jul 25. doi: 10.1038/s41556-025-01712-y. PubMed 40715440.
Backbone
  Vector backbone: pET-Duet
  Vector type: Bacterial Expression
Growth in bacteria
  Bacterial resistance: Ampicillin, 100 μg/mL
  Growth temperature: 37°C
  Growth strain: DH5alpha
  Copy number: Unknown
Gene/Insert
  Gene/Insert name: ATG13 IDR
  Species: H. sapiens (human)
  Entrez Gene: ATG13 (a.k.a. KIAA0652, PARATARG8)
  Tag / fusion protein: 6xHis-TEV-mCherry (N terminal on insert)
  Cloning method: Gibson Cloning
Terms and licenses: Academic/Nonprofit Terms; Industry Terms: Not Available to Industry
Depositor comments: Internal #: SMc2314 . Please visit https://doi.org/10.1101/2024.08.28.609967 for bioRxiv preprint.
How to cite: pETDuet1_6xHis-TEV-mCherry-ATG13 IDR (191-517aa) was a gift from Sascha Martens (Addgene plasmid # 223762 ; http://n2t.net/addgene:223762 ; RRID:Addgene_223762)
