[The description below was written by a language model from this plasmid's Addgene catalogue record and pLannotate feature annotations shown in this document.]
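Description:
pETDuet1_6xHis-TEV-mCherry-ATG13 IDR (191-517aa) is a bacterial expression plasmid of about 7.1 kb built on the pET-Duet backbone, intended for producing a recombinant fusion protein in E. coli for purification. It replicates from a ColE1/pBR322-type origin accompanied by the bom region and the rop gene, which keeps copy number moderate, and it also carries an f1 origin. Selection is by ampicillin through the β-lactamase gene. The short tetracycline-resistance fragments annotated near lacI are non-functional backbone remnants.

The payload sits in the first of the two Duet expression cassettes. A T7 promoter followed by a lac operator and the T7 gene 10 ribosome binding site drives an open reading frame encoding an N-terminal 6xHis tag (listed in the catalogue entry, although not separately annotated in the feature table), a TEV protease cleavage site, the monomeric red fluorescent protein mCherry, a short linker derived from the multiple cloning site, and residues 191-517 of human ATG13, its intrinsically disordered region. The plasmid-borne lacI gene supplies lac repressor, so expression stays off until IPTG induction in a host that provides T7 RNA polymerase. The second T7 promoter/lac operator cassette, with its downstream S-tag region and the T7 terminator, appears to be unoccupied.

The His tag allows affinity purification, and TEV cleavage would remove it while leaving mCherry fused to the ATG13 fragment as a fluorescent label. ATG13 is a component of the ULK1 autophagy initiation complex, and the associated publication concerns reconstitution of BNIP3/NIX-mitophagy initiation, which suggests the labelled protein was made for in vitro reconstitution work, although the record states the purpose only as protein expression for purification.
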