Features (pLannotate 1.2.2; 24 found; start..end, strand, type, name):
      3..27      +  protein_bind   lac operator: The lac repressor binds to the lac operator to inhibit transcription in E. coli. This inhibition can be relieved by adding lactose or isopropyl-β-D-thiogalactopyranoside (IPTG). lac repressor encoded by lacI
     42..64      +  RBS            RBS: efficient ribosome binding site from bacteriophage T7 gene 10 (Olins and Rangwala, 1989)
    113..132     +  CDS            TEV site (fragment): tobacco etch virus (TEV) protease recognition and cleavage site
    134..838     +  CDS            mCherry: mCherry is a basic (constitutively fluorescent) red fluorescent protein published in 2004, derived from Discosoma sp.. It is reported to be a very rapidly-maturing monomer with low acid sensitivity.
    839..869     +  misc_feature   MCS (fragment): multiple cloning site
    869..1849    +  CDS            ATG13 (fragment): ATG13_HUMAN - Also known as KIAA0652. Experimental evidence at protein level: Swiss-Prot protein existence level 1. Autophagy factor required for autophagosome formation and mitophagy. Target of the TOR kinase signaling pathway that regulates autophagy through the control of the phosphorylation status of ATG13 and ULK1, and the regulation of the ATG13-ULK1-RB1CC1 complex. Through its regulation of ULK1 activity, plays a role in the regulation of the kinase activity of mTORC1 and cell proliferation. From Homo sapiens (Human).
   1912..1930    +  promoter       T7 promoter: promoter for bacteriophage T7 RNA polymerase
   1931..1955    +  protein_bind   lac operator: The lac repressor binds to the lac operator to inhibit transcription in E. coli. This inhibition can be relieved by adding lactose or isopropyl-β-D-thiogalactopyranoside (IPTG). lac repressor encoded by lacI
   2064..2105    +  CDS            S-Tag (fragment): affinity and epitope tag derived from pancreatic ribonuclease A
   2135..2152    +  CDS            SET1 (fragment): solubility-enhancement tag derived from T7 phage gene 10B
   2160..2207    +  terminator     T7 terminator: transcription terminator for bacteriophage T7 RNA polymerase
   2244..2699    +  rep_origin     f1 ori (sequence partly withheld): f1 bacteriophage origin of replication; arrow indicates direction of (+) strand synthesis
   2814..3674    -  CDS            AmpR: β-lactamase; bla; confers resistance to ampicillin, carbenicillin, and related antibiotics
   3675..3767    -  promoter       AmpR promoter: bla
   3848..4436    +  rep_origin     ori: high-copy-number ColE1/pMB1/pBR322/pUC origin of replication
   4622..4761    -  misc_feature   bom: basis of mobility region from pBR322
   4863..5054    -  CDS            rop: Rop protein, which maintains plasmids at low copy number; rop
   5071..5451    +  CDS            YPB1_ECOLX: Protein predicted: Swiss-Prot protein existence level 4. From Escherichia coli.
   5513..5577    -  CDS            TcR (fragment): tetracycline efflux protein; tet; confers resistance to tetracycline
   5592..5613    -  protein_bind   CAP binding site: CAP binding activates transcription in the presence of cAMP. E. coli catabolite activator protein
   5626..6708    -  CDS            lacI: lac repressor; lacI; The lac repressor binds to the lac operator to inhibit transcription in E. coli. This inhibition can be relieved by adding lactose or isopropyl-β-D-thiogalactopyranoside (IPTG).
   6709..6786    -  promoter       lacI promoter: lacI
   6794..7073    -  CDS            TcR (fragment): tetracycline efflux protein; tet; confers resistance to tetracycline
   7099..2       +  promoter       T7 promoter (across the origin): promoter for bacteriophage T7 RNA polymerase
>Addgene plasmid #223762 | pETDuet1_6xHis-TEV-mCherry-ATG13 IDR (191-517aa) | addgene full sequence | sequence record 448351 | Addgene NGS Result
GGGGAATTGTGAGCGGATAACAATTCCCCTCTAGAAATAATTTTGTTTAACTTTAAGAAGGAGATATACC
ATGGGCAGCAGCCATCACCATCATCACCACAGCCAGGATCCGGAAAACCTGTATTTTCAGGGAGTGAGCA
AGGGCGAGGAGGATAACATGGCCATCATCAAGGAGTTCATGCGCTTCAAGGTGCACATGGAGGGCTCCGT
GAACGGCCACGAGTTCGAGATCGAGGGCGAGGGCGAGGGCCGCCCCTACGAGGGCACCCAGACCGCCAAG
CTGAAGGTGACCAAGGGTGGCCCCCTGCCCTTCGCCTGGGACATCCTGTCCCCTCAGTTCATGTACGGCT
CCAAGGCCTACGTGAAGCACCCCGCCGACATCCCCGACTACTTGAAGCTGTCCTTCCCCGAGGGCTTCAA
GTGGGAGCGCGTGATGAACTTCGAGGACGGCGGCGTGGTGACCGTGACCCAGGACTCCTCCCTGCAGGAC
GGCGAGTTCATCTACAAGGTGAAGCTGCGCGGCACCAACTTCCCCTCCGACGGCCCCGTAATGCAGAAGA
AGACCATGGGCTGGGAGGCCTCCTCCGAGCGGATGTACCCCGAGGACGGCGCCCTGAAGGGCGAGATCAA
GCAGAGGCTGAAGCTGAAGGACGGCGGCCACTACGACGCTGAGGTCAAGACCACCTACAAGGCCAAGAAG
CCCGTGCAGCTGCCCGGCGCCTACAACGTCAACATCAAGTTGGACATCACCTCCCACAACGAGGACTACA
CCATCGTGGAACAGTACGAACGCGCCGAGGGCCGCCACTCCACCGGCGGCATGGACGAGCTGTACAAGTC
CGGACTCAGATCTCGAGCTCAAGCTTCGATCAATCTGGCCTTCATGTCAACCAGACAGTTTGAGCGTACT
CCCCCTATTATGGGAATCATTATCGACCACTTCGTGGATAGACCATACCCCAGTAGCTCCCCTATGCATC
CATGCAACTATCGTACAGCCGGTGAAGACACCGGCGTGATCTACCCCAGTGTCGAGGATAGCCAGGAAGT
GTGTACCACTTCCTTCTCTACCTCACCACCCTCACAGCTCTCTTCAAGTCGCCTGAGTTATCAGCCTGCC
GCTCTCGGAGTCGGTAGCGCAGACCTGGCCTACCCAGTGGTCTTCGCAGCAGGCCTCAACGCAACCCACC
CACATCAGCTGATGGTGCCAGGAAAGGAGGGTGGAGTCCCACTGGCTCCTAATCAGCCAGTGCACGGTAC
TCAGGCTGACCAGGAAAGGCTGGCAACTTGCACACCATCCGATAGAACTCATTGTGCTGCAACACCCAGC
TCCTCTGAGGACACCGAAACTGTGAGCAACTCAAGTGAGGGTCGCGCCTCCCCACACGATGTCCTGGAAA
CCATCTTCGTGAGAAAAGTCGGCGCTTTTGTGAACAAGCCCATTAATCAGGTCACACTCACCTCTCTGGA
CATCCCTTTCGCTATGTTTGCACCAAAGAACCTCGAGCTGGAAGACACTGATCCCATGGTGAATCCTCCA
GACTCACCCGAGACAGAAAGTCCTCTCCAGGGCAGTCTGCACAGCGATGGAAGCTCCGGTGGCTCTTCAG
GCAACACACATGACGATTTCGTCATGATTGACTTCAAACCCGCTTTTTCCAAGGACGATATCCTCCCTAT
GGATCTGGGAACCTTCTACAGGGAGTTTCAGAATCCCCCTCAGCTCAGTAGCCTGAGCATTGACATCGGT
GCCCAGTCCATGGCTGAGGACCTCGATTCTCTGCCTGAAAAACTGGCTGTGCACGAGAAGAACGTCAGAG
AATTCGACGCATTTGTGGAGACCCTGCAGTGAGCATAATGCTTAAGTCGAACAGAAAGTAATCGTATTGT
ACACGGCCGCATAATCGAAATTAATACGACTCACTATAGGGGAATTGTGAGCGGATAACAATTCCCCATC
TTAGTATATTAGTTAAGTATAAGAAGGAGATATACATATGGCAGATCTCAATTGGATATCGGCCGGCCAC
GCGATCGCTGACGTCGGTACCCTCGAGTCTGGTAAAGAAACCGCTGCTGCGAAATTTGAACGCCAGCACA
TGGACTCGTCTACTAGCGCAGCTTAATTAACCTAGGCTGCTGCCACCGCTGAGCAATAACTAGCATAACC
CCTTGGGGCCTCTAAACGGGTCTTGAGGGGTTTTTTGCTGAAAGGAGGAACTATATCCGGATTGGCGAAT
GGG
[124 nt withheld, positions 2244-2367]
C
[91 nt withheld, positions 2369-2459]
A
[49 nt withheld, positions 2461-2509]
CCTTTGACGTTGGAGTCCACGTTCTTT
[37 nt withheld, positions 2537-2573]
ACCCTATCTCGGTCTATTCTTTTGATTTATAAGGGATTTTGCCGATTTCGGCCTATTGGTTAAAAAATGA
GCTGATTTAACAAAAATTTAACGCGAATTTTAACAAAATATTAACGTTTACAATTTCTGGCGGCACGATG
GCATGAGATTATCAAAAAGGATCTTCACCTAGATCCTTTTAAATTAAAAATGAAGTTTTAAATCAATCTA
AAGTATATATGAGTAAACTTGGTCTGACAGTTACCAATGCTTAATCAGTGAGGCACCTATCTCAGCGATC
TGTCTATTTCGTTCATCCATAGTTGCCTGACTCCCCGTCGTGTAGATAACTACGATACGGGAGGGCTTAC
CATCTGGCCCCAGTGCTGCAATGATACCGCGAGACCCACGCTCACCGGCTCCAGATTTATCAGCAATAAA
CCAGCCAGCCGGAAGGGCCGAGCGCAGAAGTGGTCCTGCAACTTTATCCGCCTCCATCCAGTCTATTAAT
TGTTGCCGGGAAGCTAGAGTAAGTAGTTCGCCAGTTAATAGTTTGCGCAACGTTGTTGCCATTGCTACAG
GCATCGTGGTGTCACGCTCGTCGTTTGGTATGGCTTCATTCAGCTCCGGTTCCCAACGATCAAGGCGAGT
TACATGATCCCCCATGTTGTGCAAAAAAGCGGTTAGCTCCTTCGGTCCTCCGATCGTTGTCAGAAGTAAG
TTGGCCGCAGTGTTATCACTCATGGTTATGGCAGCACTGCATAATTCTCTTACTGTCATGCCATCCGTAA
GATGCTTTTCTGTGACTGGTGAGTACTCAACCAAGTCATTCTGAGAATAGTGTATGCGGCGACCGAGTTG
CTCTTGCCCGGCGTCAATACGGGATAATACCGCGCCACATAGCAGAACTTTAAAAGTGCTCATCATTGGA
AAACGTTCTTCGGGGCGAAAACTCTCAAGGATCTTACCGCTGTTGAGATCCAGTTCGATGTAACCCACTC
GTGCACCCAACTGATCTTCAGCATCTTTTACTTTCACCAGCGTTTCTGGGTGAGCAAAAACAGGAAGGCA
AAATGCCGCAAAAAAGGGAATAAGGGCGACACGGAAATGTTGAATACTCATACTCTTCCTTTTTCAATCA
TGATTGAAGCATTTATCAGGGTTATTGTCTCATGAGCGGATACATATTTGAATGTATTTAGAAAAATAAA
CAAATAGGTCATGACCAAAATCCCTTAACGTGAGTTTTCGTTCCACTGAGCGTCAGACCCCGTAGAAAAG
ATCAAAGGATCTTCTTGAGATCCTTTTTTTCTGCGCGTAATCTGCTGCTTGCAAACAAAAAAACCACCGC
TACCAGCGGTGGTTTGTTTGCCGGATCAAGAGCTACCAACTCTTTTTCCGAAGGTAACTGGCTTCAGCAG
AGCGCAGATACCAAATACTGTCCTTCTAGTGTAGCCGTAGTTAGGCCACCACTTCAAGAACTCTGTAGCA
CCGCCTACATACCTCGCTCTGCTAATCCTGTTACCAGTGGCTGCTGCCAGTGGCGATAAGTCGTGTCTTA
CCGGGTTGGACTCAAGACGATAGTTACCGGATAAGGCGCAGCGGTCGGGCTGAACGGGGGGTTCGTGCAC
ACAGCCCAGCTTGGAGCGAACGACCTACACCGAACTGAGATACCTACAGCGTGAGCTATGAGAAAGCGCC
ACGCTTCCCGAAGGGAGAAAGGCGGACAGGTATCCGGTAAGCGGCAGGGTCGGAACAGGAGAGCGCACGA
GGGAGCTTCCAGGGGGAAACGCCTGGTATCTTTATAGTCCTGTCGGGTTTCGCCACCTCTGACTTGAGCG
TCGATTTTTGTGATGCTCGTCAGGGGGGCGGAGCCTATGGAAAAACGCCAGCAACGCGGCCTTTTTACGG
TTCCTGGCCTTTTGCTGGCCTTTTGCTCACATGTTCTTTCCTGCGTTATCCCCTGATTCTGTGGATAACC
GTATTACCGCCTTTGAGTGAGCTGATACCGCTCGCCGCAGCCGAACGACCGAGCGCAGCGAGTCAGTGAG
CGAGGAAGCGGAAGAGCGCCTGATGCGGTATTTTCTCCTTACGCATCTGTGCGGTATTTCACACCGCAAT
GGTGCACTCTCAGTACAATCTGCTCTGATGCCGCATAGTTAAGCCAGTATACACTCCGCTATCGCTACGT
GACTGGGTCATGGCTGCGCCCCGACACCCGCCAACACCCGCTGACGCGCCCTGACGGGCTTGTCTGCTCC
CGGCATCCGCTTACAGACAAGCTGTGACCGTCTCCGGGAGCTGCATGTGTCAGAGGTTTTCACCGTCATC
ACCGAAACGCGCGAGGCAGCTGCGGTAAAGCTCATCAGCGTGGTCGTGAAGCGATTCACAGATGTCTGCC
TGTTCATCCGCGTCCAGCTCGTTGAGTTTCTCCAGAAGCGTTAATGTCTGGCTTCTGATAAAGCGGGCCA
TGTTAAGGGCGGTTTTTTCCTGTTTGGTCACTGATGCCTCCGTGTAAGGGGGATTTCTGTTCATGGGGGT
AATGATACCGATGAAACGAGAGAGGATGCTCACGATACGGGTTACTGATGATGAACATGCCCGGTTACTG
GAACGTTGTGAGGGTAAACAACTGGCGGTATGGATGCGGCGGGACCAGAGAAAAATCACTCAGGGTCAAT
GCCAGCGCTTCGTTAATACAGATGTAGGTGTTCCACAGGGTAGCCAGCAGCATCCTGCGATGCAGATCCG
GAACATAATGGTGCAGGGCGCTGACTTCCGCGTTTCCAGACTTTACGAAACACGGAAACCGAAGACCATT
CATGTTGTTGCTCAGGTCGCAGACGTTTTGCAGCAGCAGTCGCTTCACGTTCGCTCGCGTATCGGTGATT
CATTCTGCTAACCAGTAAGGCAACCCCGCCAGCCTAGCCGGGTCCTCAACGACAGGAGCACGATCATGCT
AGTCATGCCCCGCGCCCACCGGAAGGAGCTGACTGGGTTGAAGGCTCTCAAGGGCATCGGTCGAGATCCC
GGTGCCTAATGAGTGAGCTAACTTACATTAATTGCGTTGCGCTCACTGCCCGCTTTCCAGTCGGGAAACC
TGTCGTGCCAGCTGCATTAATGAATCGGCCAACGCGCGGGGAGAGGCGGTTTGCGTATTGGGCGCCAGGG
TGGTTTTTCTTTTCACCAGTGAGACGGGCAACAGCTGATTGCCCTTCACCGCCTGGCCCTGAGAGAGTTG
CAGCAAGCGGTCCACGCTGGTTTGCCCCAGCAGGCGAAAATCCTGTTTGATGGTGGTTAACGGCGGGATA
TAACATGAGCTGTCTTCGGTATCGTCGTATCCCACTACCGAGATGTCCGCACCAACGCGCAGCCCGGACT
CGGTAATGGCGCGCATTGCGCCCAGCGCCATCTGATCGTTGGCAACCAGCATCGCAGTGGGAACGATGCC
CTCATTCAGCATTTGCATGGTTTGTTGAAAACCGGACATGGCACTCCAGTCGCCTTCCCGTTCCGCTATC
GGCTGAATTTGATTGCGAGTGAGATATTTATGCCAGCCAGCCAGACGCAGACGCGCCGAGACAGAACTTA
ATGGGCCCGCTAACAGCGCGATTTGCTGGTGACCCAATGCGACCAGATGCTCCACGCCCAGTCGCGTACC
GTCTTCATGGGAGAAAATAATACTGTTGATGGGTGTCTGGTCAGAGACATCAAGAAATAACGCCGGAACA
TTAGTGCAGGCAGCTTCCACAGCAATGGCATCCTGGTCATCCAGCGGATAGTTAATGATCAGCCCACTGA
CGCGTTGCGCGAGAAGATTGTGCACCGCCGCTTTACAGGCTTCGACGCCGCTTCGTTCTACCATCGACAC
CACCACGCTGGCACCCAGTTGATCGGCGCGAGATTTAATCGCCGCGACAATTTGCGACGGCGCGTGCAGG
GCCAGACTGGAGGTGGCAACGCCAATCAGCAACGACTGTTTGCCCGCCAGTTGTTGTGCCACGCGGTTGG
GAATGTAATTCAGCTCCGCCATCGCCGCTTCCACTTTTTCCCGCGTTTTCGCAGAAACGTGGCTGGCCTG
GTTCACCACGCGGGAAACGGTCTGATAAGAGACACCGGCATACTCTGCGACATCGTATAACGTTACTGGT
TTCACATTCACCACCCTGAATTGACTCTCTTCCGGGCGCTATCATGCCATACCGCGAAAGGTTTTGCGCC
ATTCGATGGTGTCCGGGATCTCGACGCTCTCCCTTATGCGACTCCTGCATTAGGAAGCAGCCCAGTAGTA
GGTTGAGGCCGTTGAGCACCGCCGCCGCAAGGAATGGTGCATGCAAGGAGATGGCGCCCAACAGTCCCCC
GGCCACGGGGCCTGCCACCATACCCACGCCGAAACAAGCGCTCATGAGCCCGAAGTGGCGAGCCCGATCT
TCCCCATCGGTGATGTCGGCGATATAGGCGCCAGCAACCGCACCTGTGGCGCCGGTGATGCCGGCCACGA
TGCGTCCGGCGTAGAGGATCGAGATCGATCTCGATCCCGCGAAATTAATACGACTCACTATA
